>Addgene plasmid #185158 | pST_DR_1172_48-117 (pBS0288) | addgene full sequence | sequence record 366652 | Addgene NGS Result
TCGGGAGATCTCCCGATCCCCTATGGTGCACTCTCAGTACAATCTGCTCTGATGCCGCATAGTTAAGCCA
GTATCTGCTCCCTGCTTGTGTGTTGGAGGTCGCTGAGTAGTGCGCGAGCAAAATTTAAGCTACAACAAGG
CAAGGCTTGACCGACAATTGCATGAAGAATCTGCTTAGGGTTAGGCGTTTTGCGCTGCTTCGCGATGTAC
GGGCCAGATATACGCGTTGACATTGATTATTGACTAGTTATTAATAGTAATCAATTACGGGGTCATTAGT
TCATAGCCCATATATGGAGTTCCGCGTTACATAACTTACGGTAAATGGCCCGCCTGGCTGACCGCCCAAC
GACCCCCGCCCATTGACGTCAATAATGACGTATGTTCCCATAGTAACGCCAATAGGGACTTTCCATTGAC
GTCAATGGGTGGAGTATTTACGGTAAACTGCCCACTTGGCAGTACATCAAGTGTATCATATGCCAAGTAC
GCCCCCTATTGACGTCAATGACGGTAAATGGCCCGCCTGGCATTATGCCCAGTACATGACCTTATGGGAC
TTTCCTACTTGGCAGTACATCTACGTATTAGTCATCGCTATTACCATGGTGATGCGGTTTTGGCAGTACA
TCAATGGGCGTGGATAGCGGTTTGACTCACGGGGATTTCCAAGTCTCCACCCCATTGACGTCAATGGGAG
TTTGTTTTGGCACCAAAATCAACGGGACTTTCCAAAATGTCGTAACAACTCCGCCCCATTGACGCAAATG
GGCGGTAGGCGTGTACGGTGGGAGGTCTATATAAGCAGAGCTCTCTGGCTAACTAGAGAACCCACTGCTT
ACTGGCTTATCGAAATTAATACGACTCACTATAGGGAGACCCAAGCTGGCTAGCCACCATGGATGCTGCT
CAGGACGTGGGATCTTCTGTGACAAAAGGCTGGGAGAAAACAAAGGACGCCGCCCAGAACGCCGGATCTG
TGATTGCCGATAAGGCTCAGGACGTGGCCGGAGAGGTGAAGTCTGCTGTGGCTGGCGCCACCGCCGAGAT
CAAAGACGCTGGAAAGGAGGTGGCCGATACAGCTAAGGACGCCGGACAGAACGTGGGACAGTAAGGATCT
GGGGACTACAAGGACGACGACGACAAGTGAATTGCCAATTGAAATTTGACGGCCTATGTCACTGAAACTA
TCCAAACAACCCGCTGATCAGCCTCGACTGTGCCTTCTAGTTGCCAGCCATCTGTTGTTTGCCCCTCCCC
CGTGCCTTCCTTGACCCTGGAAGGTGCCACTCCCACTGTCCTTTCCTAATAAAATGAGGAAATTGCATCG
CATTGTCTGAGTAGGTGTCATTCTATTCTGGGGGGTGGGGTGGGGCAGGACAGCAAGGGGGAGGATTGGG
AAGACAATAGCAGGCATGCTGGGGATGCGGTGGGCTCTATGGCTTCTGAGGCGGAAAGAACCAGCTGGGG
CTCTAGGGGGTATCCCC
[124 nt withheld, positions 1488-1611]
C
[91 nt withheld, positions 1613-1703]
A
[49 nt withheld, positions 1705-1753]
CCTTTGACGTTGGAGTCCACGTTCTTT
[37 nt withheld, positions 1781-1817]
ACCCTATCTCGGTCTATTCTTTTGATTTATAAGGGATTTTGCCGATTTCGGCCTATTGGTTAAAAAATGA
GCTGATTTAACAAAAATTTAACGCGAATTAATTCTGTGGAATGTGTGTCAGTTAGGGTGTGGAAAGTCCC
CAGGCTCCCCAGCAGGCAGAAGTATGCAAAGCATGCATCTCAATTAGTCAGCAACCAGGTGTGGAAAGTC
CCCAGGCTCCCCAGCAGGCAGAAGTATGCAAAGCATGCATCTCAATTAGTCAGCAACCATAGTCCCGCCC
CTAACTCCGCCCATCCCGCCCCTAACTCCGCCCAGTTCCGCCCATTCTCCGCCCCATGGCTGACTAATTT
TTTTTATTTATGCAGAGGCCGAGGCCGCCTCTGCCTCTGAGCTATTCCAGAAGTAGTGAGGAGGCTTTTT
TGGAGGCCTAGGCTTTTGCAAAAAGCTCCCGGGAGCTTGTATATCCATTTTCGGATCTGATCAGCACGTG
TTGACAATTAATCATCGGCATAGTATATCGGCATAGTATAATACGACAAGGTGAGGAACTAAACCATGGC
CAAGTTGACCAGTGCCGTTCCGGTGCTCACCGCGCGCGACGTCGCCGGAGCGGTCGAGTTCTGGACCGAC
CGGCTCGGGTTCTCCCGGGACTTCGTGGAGGACGACTTCGCCGGTGTGGTCCGGGACGACGTGACCCTGT
TCATCAGCGCGGTCCAGGACCAGGTGGTGCCGGACAACACCCTGGCCTGGGTGTGGGTGCGCGGCCTGGA
CGAGCTGTACGCCGAGTGGTCGGAGGTCGTGTCCACGAACTTCCGGGACGCCTCCGGGCCGGCCATGACC
GAGATCGGCGAGCAGCCGTGGGGGCGGGAGTTCGCCCTGCGCGACCCGGCCGGCAACTGCGTGCACTTCG
TGGCCGAGGAGCAGGACTGACACGTGCTACGAGATTTCGATTCCACCGCCGCCTTCTATGAAAGGTTGGG
CTTCGGAATCGTTTTCCGGGACGCCGGCTGGATGATCCTCCAGCGCGGGGATCTCATGCTGGAGTTCTTC
GCCCACCCCAACTTGTTTATTGCAGCTTATAATGGTTACAAATAAAGCAATAGCATCACAAATTTCACAA
ATAAAGCATTTTTTTCACTGCATTCTAGTTGTGGTTTGTCCAAACTCATCAATGTATCTTATCATGTCTG
TATACCGTCGACCTCTAGCTAGAGCTTGGCGTAATCATGGTCATAGCTGTTTCCTGTGTGAAATTGTTAT
CCGCTCACAATTCCACACAACATACGAGCCGGAAGCATAAAGTGTAAAGCCTGGGGTGCCTAATGAGTGA
GCTAACTTACATTAATTGCGTTGCGCTCACTGCCCGCTTTCCAGTCGGGAAACCTGTCGTGCCAGCTGCA
TTAATGAATCGGCCAACGCGCGGGGAGAGGCGGTTTGCGTATTGGGCGCTCTTCCGCTTCCTCGCTCACT
GACTCGCTGCGCTCGGTCGTTCGGCTGCGGCGAGCGGTATCAGCTCACTCAAAGGCGGTAATACGGTTAT
CCACAGAATCAGGGGATAACGCAGGAAAGAACATGTGAGCAAAAGGCCAGCAAAAGGCCAGGAACCGTAA
AAAGGCCGCGTTGCTGGCGTTTTTCCATAGGCTCCGCCCCCCTGACGAGCATCACAAAAATCGACGCTCA
AGTCAGAGGTGGCGAAACCCGACAGGACTATAAAGATACCAGGCGTTTCCCCCTGGAAGCTCCCTCGTGC
GCTCTCCTGTTCCGACCCTGCCGCTTACCGGATACCTGTCCGCCTTTCTCCCTTCGGGAAGCGTGGCGCT
TTCTCATAGCTCACGCTGTAGGTATCTCAGTTCGGTGTAGGTCGTTCGCTCCAAGCTGGGCTGTGTGCAC
GAACCCCCCGTTCAGCCCGACCGCTGCGCCTTATCCGGTAACTATCGTCTTGAGTCCAACCCGGTAAGAC
ACGACTTATCGCCACTGGCAGCAGCCACTGGTAACAGGATTAGCAGAGCGAGGTATGTAGGCGGTGCTAC
AGAGTTCTTGAAGTGGTGGCCTAACTACGGCTACACTAGAAGAACAGTATTTGGTATCTGCGCTCTGCTG
AAGCCAGTTACCTTCGGAAAAAGAGTTGGTAGCTCTTGATCCGGCAAACAAACCACCGCTGGTAGCGGTG
GTTTTTTTGTTTGCAAGCAGCAGATTACGCGCAGAAAAAAAGGATCTCAAGAAGATCCTTTGATCTTTTC
TACGGGGTCTGACGCTCAGTGGAACGAAAACTCACGTTAAGGGATTTTGGTCATGAGATTATCAAAAAGG
ATCTTCACCTAGATCCTTTTAAATTAAAAATGAAGTTTTAAATCAATCTAAAGTATATATGAGTAAACTT
GGTCTGACAGTTACCAATGCTTAATCAGTGAGGCACCTATCTCAGCGATCTGTCTATTTCGTTCATCCAT
AGTTGCCTGACTCCCCGTCGTGTAGATAACTACGATACGGGAGGGCTTACCATCTGGCCCCAGTGCTGCA
ATGATACCGCGAGACCCACGCTCACCGGCTCCAGATTTATCAGCAATAAACCAGCCAGCCGGAAGGGCCG
AGCGCAGAAGTGGTCCTGCAACTTTATCCGCCTCCATCCAGTCTATTAATTGTTGCCGGGAAGCTAGAGT
AAGTAGTTCGCCAGTTAATAGTTTGCGCAACGTTGTTGCCATTGCTACAGGCATCGTGGTGTCACGCTCG
TCGTTTGGTATGGCTTCATTCAGCTCCGGTTCCCAACGATCAAGGCGAGTTACATGATCCCCCATGTTGT
GCAAAAAAGCGGTTAGCTCCTTCGGTCCTCCGATCGTTGTCAGAAGTAAGTTGGCCGCAGTGTTATCACT
CATGGTTATGGCAGCACTGCATAATTCTCTTACTGTCATGCCATCCGTAAGATGCTTTTCTGTGACTGGT
GAGTACTCAACCAAGTCATTCTGAGAATAGTGTATGCGGCGACCGAGTTGCTCTTGCCCGGCGTCAATAC
GGGATAATACCGCGCCACATAGCAGAACTTTAAAAGTGCTCATCATTGGAAAACGTTCTTCGGGGCGAAA
ACTCTCAAGGATCTTACCGCTGTTGAGATCCAGTTCGATGTAACCCACTCGTGCACCCAACTGATCTTCA
GCATCTTTTACTTTCACCAGCGTTTCTGGGTGAGCAAAAACAGGAAGGCAAAATGCCGCAAAAAAGGGAA
TAAGGGCGACACGGAAATGTTGAATACTCATACTCTTCCTTTTTCAATATTATTGAAGCATTTATCAGGG
TTATTGTCTCATGAGCGGATACATATTTGAATGTATTTAGAAAAATAAACAAATAGGGGTTCCGCGCACA
TTTCCCCGAAAAGTGCCACCTGACGTCGACGGA
Features (pLannotate 1.2.2; 22 found; start..end, strand, type, name):
     22..74      -  misc_feature   bom (fragment): basis of mobility region from pBR322
    229..608     +  enhancer       CMV enhancer: human cytomegalovirus immediate early enhancer
    609..812     +  promoter       CMV promoter: human cytomegalovirus (CMV) immediate early promoter
    808..841     +  LTR            5' LTR (truncated) (fragment): truncated 5' long terminal repeat (LTR) from HIV-1
    857..875     +  promoter       T7 promoter: promoter for bacteriophage T7 RNA polymerase
    890..1111    +  CDS            UB72_DEIRA (fragment): Experimental evidence at protein level: Swiss-Prot protein existence level 1. From Deinococcus radiodurans (strain ATCC 13939 / DSM 20539 / JCM 16871 / LMG 4051 / NBRC 15346 / NCIMB 9279 / R1 / VKM B-1422).
   1127..1147    +  CDS            FLAG (fragment): FLAG® epitope tag, followed by an enterokinase cleavage site
   1218..1442    +  polyA_signal   bGH poly(A) signal: bovine growth hormone polyadenylation signal
   1446..1467    +  promoter       SV40 promoter (fragment): SV40 enhancer and early promoter
   1488..1916    +  rep_origin     f1 ori (sequence partly withheld): f1 bacteriophage origin of replication; arrow indicates direction of (+) strand synthesis
   1930..2259    +  promoter       SV40 promoter: SV40 enhancer and early promoter
   2307..2354    +  promoter       EM7 promoter: synthetic bacterial promoter&nbsp
   2373..2747    +  CDS            BleoR: antibiotic-binding protein; Sh ble from Streptoalloteichus hindustanus; confers resistance to bleomycin, phleomycin, and Zeocin™
   2757..2882    +  CDS            ble (fragment): BLE_KLEPN - Experimental evidence at protein level: Swiss-Prot protein existence level 1. Binding protein with a strong affinity to the bleomycin family of antibiotics. Binds to CL990; an antimitotic-antibiotic compound. From Klebsiella pneumoniae.
   2877..2998    +  polyA_signal   SV40 poly(A) signal: SV40 polyadenylation signal
   3071..3087    -  protein_bind   lac operator: The lac repressor binds to the lac operator to inhibit transcription in E. coli. This inhibition can be relieved by adding lactose or isopropyl-β-D-thiogalactopyranoside (IPTG). lac repressor encoded by lacI
   3095..3125    -  promoter       lac promoter: promoter for the E. coli lac operon
   3140..3161    -  protein_bind   CAP binding site: CAP binding activates transcription in the presence of cAMP. E. coli catabolite activator protein
   3174..3266    -  CDS            lacI (fragment): lac repressor; lacI; The lac repressor binds to the lac operator to inhibit transcription in E. coli. This inhibition can be relieved by adding lactose or isopropyl-β-D-thiogalactopyranoside (IPTG).
   3449..4037    -  rep_origin     ori: high-copy-number ColE1/pMB1/pBR322/pUC origin of replication
   4208..5068    -  CDS            AmpR: β-lactamase; bla; confers resistance to ampicillin, carbenicillin, and related antibiotics
   5069..5173    -  promoter       AmpR promoter: bla
