[The description below was written by a language model from this plasmid's Addgene catalogue record and pLannotate feature annotations shown in this document.]
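Description:
pST_DR_1172_48-117 (pBS0288) is a 5.2 kb mammalian expression plasmid built on a backbone recorded as YK 02, carrying a fragment of the Deinococcus radiodurans protein DR_1172 (residues 48–117 according to the construct name). It is propagated in E. coli as a high-copy plasmid through a ColE1/pUC-type origin and selected with ampicillin via the β-lactamase gene and its native promoter. An f1 origin is also present, along with small remnants of lac regulatory sequence and a pBR322 bom fragment that are backbone carry-over rather than functional parts of the design.

The payload sits downstream of the human CMV immediate-early enhancer and promoter, with a T7 promoter immediately upstream of the coding region. The annotated open reading frame matches a D. radiodurans Swiss-Prot entry and is followed shortly by a partial match to the FLAG epitope, suggesting a C-terminal tag for detection. Transcripts terminate at the bovine growth hormone polyadenylation signal. A second cassette places the Sh ble gene under tandem SV40 early and EM7 promoters with an SV40 poly(A) signal, an arrangement that allows Zeocin selection in both mammalian cells and bacteria. The short HIV-1 LTR and Klebsiella ble fragment calls are probably incidental annotation matches.

The depositors used this construct to express the bacterial protein fragment in human cells while screening proteins from extremotolerant organisms. They report it as one of the top performers in their apoptosis assay, where it protected cells from apoptosis. The empty pSecTag2 B vector served as the negative control.
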