Addgene plasmid #185158: pST_DR_1172_48-117 (pBS0288)
Purpose: For the mammalian expression of the Deinococcus radiodurans protein DR_1172_48-117. This is one of the top performing targets in our apoptosis assay (it protected from apoptosis).
Depositing lab: Pamela Silver. Depositing organization: Harvard Medical School. Publication: Natural and Designed Proteins Inspired by Extremotolerant Organisms Can Form Condensates and Attenuate Apoptosis in Human Cells. Veling MT, Nguyen DT, Thadani NN, Oster ME, Rollins NJ, Brock KP, Bethel NP, Lim S, Baker D, Way JC, Marks DS, Chang RL, Silver PA. ACS Synth Biol. 2022 Mar 18;11(3):1292-1302. doi: 10.1021/acssynbio.1c00572. Epub 2022 Feb 18. PubMed 35176859.
Backbone
  Vector backbone: YK 02
  Vector type: Mammalian Expression
Growth in bacteria
  Bacterial resistance: Ampicillin, 100 μg/mL
  Growth temperature: 37°C
  Growth strain: DH5alpha
  Copy number: High Copy
Gene/Insert
  Gene/Insert name: DR_1172_48-117
  Species: D. radiodurans
  Insert size (bp): 300
  Cloning method: Gibson Cloning
Terms and licenses: Academic/Nonprofit Terms; Industry Terms: Not Available to Industry
Depositor comments: This is one of the top performing targets in our apoptosis assay (it protected from apoptosis). See supplemental table 2 in our paper to see its performance in our assay. The negative control for this assay is pSecTag2 B which can be obtained from Thermo here https://www.thermofisher.com/order/catalog/product/V90020
How to cite: pST_DR_1172_48-117 (pBS0288) was a gift from Pamela Silver (Addgene plasmid # 185158 ; http://n2t.net/addgene:185158 ; RRID:Addgene_185158)
